Addgene plasmid #12706: DCT.VV.Orf18
Purpose: This plasmid was designed for screening purposes and may contain discrepancies relative to the current canonical GenBank version of the gene.
Depositing lab: Jack Bennink & Jon Yewdell. Depositing organization: National Institute of Allergy and Infectious Diseases (NIAID). Publication: Identification of poxvirus CD8+ T cell determinants to enable rational design and characterization of smallpox vaccines. Tscharke DC, Karupiah G, Zhou J, Palmore T, Irvine KR, Haeryfar SM, Williams S, Sidney J, Sette A, Bennink JR, Yewdell JW. J Exp Med. 2005 January 3; 201(1): 95–104. 10.1084/jem.20041912 PubMed 15623576.
Backbone
  Vector backbone: pcDNA 3.1D V5-His-TOPO
  Backbone manufacturer: Invitrogen
  Backbone size w/o insert (bp): 5514
  Vector type: Mammalian Expression
  Selectable markers: Neomycin (select with G418)
Growth in bacteria
  Bacterial resistance: Ampicillin, 100 μg/mL
  Growth temperature: 37°C
  Growth strain: DH5alpha
  Copy number: High Copy
Gene/Insert
  Gene/Insert name: VV.Orf18
  Species: Vaccinia Virus
  Insert size (bp): 216
  Cloning method: Restriction Enzyme; 5′ cloning site BamHI (not destroyed); 3′ cloning site BamHI (not destroyed)
  Sequencing primers: 5′ Universal T7
Terms and licenses: Academic/Nonprofit Terms; Industry Terms: Not Available to Industry
Depositor comments: Please see the Vaccinia kit page ( https://www.addgene.org/vvorf/ ) for more information. The kit page contains the supplemental VVOrfData spreadsheet, which includes important information about this plasmid. The plasmid and insert names provided here relate only to this library. The name of the ORF (if present) in VACV strain Copenhagen and the name of the ORF (if annotated) in VACV strain WR sequence can be found in VVOrfData spreadsheet. Please note that the amino acid sequence given for each ORF in the spreadsheet may contain some errors. Additionally, changes from the expected sequence may be present in these plasmids. Please see Addgene's quality control sequence and sequencing notes in the VVOrfData spreadsheet before ordering this plasmid.
How to cite: DCT.VV.Orf18 was a gift from Jack Bennink & Jon Yewdell (Addgene plasmid # 12706 ; http://n2t.net/addgene:12706 ; RRID:Addgene_12706)
