[The description below was written by a language model from this plasmid's Addgene catalogue record.]
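Description:
DCT.VV.Orf18 is a mammalian expression plasmid built on the commercial pcDNA 3.1D V5-His-TOPO backbone (about 5.5 kb without insert) and carrying a short, 216 bp open reading frame from vaccinia virus. It is maintained in E. coli as a high-copy plasmid under ampicillin selection, and the backbone also provides a neomycin resistance marker so that transfected mammalian cells can be selected with G418. The insert is recorded as flanked by BamHI sites that remain intact on both sides, and it can be read from the upstream T7 primer site. No feature table accompanies the entry, so the promoter and tags are not stated. Vectors of this family normally drive the insert from the CMV immediate-early promoter and offer C-terminal V5 and polyhistidine tags, but whether this ORF is in frame with those tags cannot be determined from the record.

The plasmid is one member of a library of vaccinia virus ORF clones assembled for screening, associated with work to identify poxvirus CD8+ T cell determinants relevant to the design and characterization of smallpox vaccines. In such a screen, individual viral ORFs are expressed in transfected cells so that their products can be tested for recognition by virus-specific T cells. The name "Orf18" is internal to this library. The corresponding gene names in the Copenhagen and WR strains are given only in a supplementary spreadsheet, not in the record. The depositors caution that the clone was made for screening and may differ from the canonical gene sequence, so the insert should be checked against the available quality-control sequencing data before use.
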