>Addgene plasmid #12706 | DCT.VV.Orf18 | addgene partial sequence | sequence record 19102 | T7 5'-TAATACGACTCACTATAGGG-3'
ACCGAATTCCAGCTGACCACCATGACACTAGTTAAGAACATGTCTTCTATTCTAGAAAACGAAAACATCC
TACATGGACTCATTAAAACTTCTAACGCTCCTGATTGTGTCTCGAATGCCTCGTACAAGGATTTCAAGGA
TGCCATAGATTCTTTGACCAACGATTTAGAATTGCGTTTAGCATCTGATTTTTTTATTAAATCGAATGGT
CGGCTCTCTGGTTTGCTACCCCAATGAGCAATTCCCGGGGATCCGAATAAAGGGTCAAGACAATTCTGCA
GATATCCAGCACAGTGGCGGCCGCTCGAGTCTAGAGGGCCCGCGGTTCGAAGGTAAGCCTATCCCTAACC
CTCTCCTCGGTCTCGATTCTACGCGTACCGGTCATCATCACCATCACCATTGAGTTTAAACCCGCTGATC
AGCCTCGACTGTGCCTTCTAGTTGCCAGCCATCTGTTGTTTGCCCCTCCCCCGTGCCTTCCTTGACCCTG
GAAGGTGCCACTCCCACTGTCCTTTCCTAATAAAATGAGGAAATTGCATCGCATTGTCTGAGTAGGTGTC
ATTC
